Addgene plasmid #120753: GGE108
Purpose: Part of GoldenGate Yarrowia lipolytica toolkit for assembling an expression plasmid for Y. lipolytic yeast. Inducible promoter for gene expression in position 2 (P2_EYK300-3AB)
Depositing lab: Tristan Rossignol. Depositing organization: INRAE Jouy-en-Josas. Publication: A modular Golden Gate toolkit for Yarrowia lipolytica synthetic biology. Larroude M, Park YK, Soudier P, Kubiak M, Nicaud JM, Rossignol T. Microb Biotechnol. 2019 May 31. doi: 10.1111/1751-7915.13427. PubMed 31148366.
Backbone
  Vector backbone: pCR4Blunt-TOPO
  Vector type: Cloning/assembly plasmid
Growth in bacteria
  Bacterial resistance: Kanamycin, 50 μg/mL
  Growth temperature: 37°C
  Growth strain: DH5alpha
  Copy number: High Copy
Gene/Insert
  Gene/Insert name: P2_EYK300-3AB
  Species: Synthetic
  Insert size (bp): 417
  Cloning method: TOPO Cloning
Terms and licenses: Academic/Nonprofit Terms; Industry Terms: Not Available to Industry
How to cite: GGE108 was a gift from Tristan Rossignol (Addgene plasmid # 120753 ; http://n2t.net/addgene:120753 ; RRID:Addgene_120753)
