[The description below was written by a language model from this plasmid's Addgene catalogue record and pLannotate feature annotations shown in this document.]
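Description:
GGE108 is a part-donor plasmid from a modular Golden Gate toolkit for building expression plasmids for the yeast Yarrowia lipolytica. It is not itself a yeast expression vector. It is a small (about 3.9 kb) E. coli cloning/assembly plasmid that stores a single standardized building block, made by TOPO cloning of the part into a pCR4Blunt-TOPO backbone. It replicates from a high-copy ColE1/pUC-type origin and is selected with kanamycin through the Tn5-derived NeoR/KanR (aph(3')-II) gene. The feature table also annotates a BleoR (Sh ble) coding sequence behind a partial AmpR promoter. This is somewhat unexpected for the named backbone, and the catalogue entry does not list it as a selection marker.

The payload is a 417 bp synthetic insert named P2_EYK300-3AB, described as an inducible promoter intended for "position 2" of the toolkit, that is, the promoter slot of the second transcription unit in a multigene assembly. The automated annotation does not label the insert itself. It presumably lies in the unannotated region between the SP6 and T7 phage promoters, which flank the cloning site and can serve as sequencing primer sites. The surrounding lac promoter/operator elements and the lacZα and ccdB fragments are remnants of the TOPO vector's lacZα-ccdB positive-selection cassette, which insertion of a fragment disrupts so that only recombinant clones survive. The record does not state the inducer, the Type IIS enzyme or the overhangs used to release the part. In use, the promoter is excised and joined in a one-pot reaction with the matching gene, terminator, marker and backbone parts from the same toolkit.
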