Features (pLannotate 1.2.2; 14 found; start..end, strand, type, name):
      2..94      +  CDS            lacI (fragment): lac repressor; lacI; The lac repressor binds to the lac operator to inhibit transcription in E. coli. This inhibition can be relieved by adding lactose or isopropyl-β-D-thiogalactopyranoside (IPTG).
    107..128     +  protein_bind   CAP binding site: CAP binding activates transcription in the presence of cAMP. E. coli catabolite activator protein
    142..166     +  promoter       lac promoter (fragment): promoter for the E. coli lac operon
    174..190     +  protein_bind   lac operator: The lac repressor binds to the lac operator to inhibit transcription in E. coli. This inhibition can be relieved by adding lactose or isopropyl-β-D-thiogalactopyranoside (IPTG). lac repressor encoded by lacI
    232..250     +  promoter       SP6 promoter: promoter for bacteriophage SP6 RNA polymerase
    835..853     -  promoter       T7 promoter: promoter for bacteriophage T7 RNA polymerase
    856..1003    +  CDS            lacZα (fragment): LacZα fragment of β-galactosidase; lacZ fragment
   1013..1316    +  CDS            ccdB (fragment): CcdB, a bacterial toxin that poisons DNA gyrase; ccdB; Plasmids containing the ccdB gene cannot be propagated in standard E. coli strains.
   1364..1633    +  CDS            tnpA (fragment): TN5P_ECOLX - Also known as tnp. Experimental evidence at protein level: Swiss-Prot protein existence level 1. Mediates transposition of transposon Tn5 by a 'cut and paste' mechanism. First, the monomeric transposase binds the 19 bp inverted DNA repeats flanking the transposon. Then, dimerization of the DNA- bound transposase creates a synaptic DNA complex. After nicking of the first DNA strand, excision of the transposon proceeds through a series of intermediates. The transposase then mediates the insertion of the transposon at a new site by strand transfer. The activity of the wild- type tran
   1665..2459    +  CDS            NeoR/KanR: aminoglycoside phosphotransferase from Tn5; aph(3')-II (or nptII); confers resistance to neomycin, kanamycin, and G418 (Geneticin®)
   2480..2530    -  misc_feature   bom (fragment): basis of mobility region from pBR322
   2557..2645    +  promoter       AmpR promoter (fragment): bla
   2665..3039    +  CDS            BleoR: antibiotic-binding protein; Sh ble from Streptoalloteichus hindustanus; confers resistance to bleomycin, phleomycin, and Zeocin™
   3177..3765    +  rep_origin     ori: high-copy-number ColE1/pMB1/pBR322/pUC origin of replication
>Addgene plasmid #120753 | GGE108 | addgene full sequence | sequence record 262907 | Addgene NGS Result
AGCGCCCAATACGCAAACCGCCTCTCCCCGCGCGTTGGCCGATTCATTAATGCAGCTGGCACGACAGGTT
TCCCGACTGGAAAGCGGGCAGTGAGCGCAACGCAATTAATGTGAGTTAGCTCACTCATTAGGCACCCCAG
GCTTTATGCTTCCGGCTCGTATGTTGTGTGGAATTGTGAGCGGATAACAATTTCACACAGGAAACAGCTA
TGACCATGATTACGCCAAGCTATTTAGGTGACACTATAGAATACTCAAGCTATGCATCAAGCTTGGTACC
GAGCTCGGATCCACTAGTAACGGCCGCCAGTGTGCTGGAATTCGCCCTTGCGGTCTCTTTGTGGATCCAG
TAGATGTGTAAGTGTGTAGAAGTGTCGTGTGGGCCAATTGTGGGGAAAGGAGCTTCTTATAGAAGCTGAT
CTGCCCCTCTTTCTGATCCACGTTGACCCCCACGCTGTTTTCAGCTTTGCAAAAGTTTGGGACCGCGGTA
CGTGGTGGCCTTGCCTCGAAATAATAGTCTTTGTCCGCACTAGTCAGGTCATCGGATTATGCAAGGCTGT
GGAGCTTAATGCGGCGGCTTTCCCTTTTGGGATTCCGCTTCCCGCTGTGGAGCTTAATGCGGCGGCTTTC
CCTTTTGGGATTCCGCTTCCCGCTGTGGAGCTTAATGCGGCGGCTTTCCCTTTTGGGATTCCGCTTCCCC
AGATTGAAACGTACAGTATAGAGAAAAGTAGATGCATCGATACGCGTATCGAAGCAGAGACCGCAAGGGC
GAATTCTGCAGATATCCATCACACTGGCGGCCGCTCGAGCATGCATCTAGAGGGCCCAATTCGCCCTATA
GTGAGTCGTATTACAATTCACTGGCCGTCGTTTTACAACGTCGTGACTGGGAAAACCCTGGCGTTACCCA
ACTTAATCGCCTTGCAGCACATCCCCCTTTCGCCAGCTGGCGTAATAGCGAAGAGGCCCGCACCGATCGC
CCTTCCCAACAGTTGCGCAGCCTATACGTACGGCAGTTTAAGGTTTACACCTATAAAAGAGAGAGCCGTT
ATCGTCTGTTTGTGGATGTACAGAGTGATATTATTGACACGCCGGGGCGACGGATGGTGATCCCCCTGGC
CAGTGCACGTCTGCTGTCAGATAAAGTCTCCCGTGAACTTTACCCGGTGGTGCATATCGGGGATGAAAGC
TGGCGCATGATGACCACCGATATGGCCAGTGTGCCGGTCTCCGTTATCGGGGAAGAAGTGGCTGATCTCA
GCCACCGCGAAAATGACATCAAAAACGCCATTAACCTGATGTTCTGGGGAATATAAATGTCAGGCATGAG
ATTATCAAAAAGGATCTTCACCTAGATCCTTTTCACGTAGAAAGCCAGTCCGCAGAAACGGTGCTGACCC
CGGATGAATGTCAGCTACTGGGCTATCTGGACAAGGGAAAACGCAAGCGCAAAGAGAAAGCAGGTAGCTT
GCAGTGGGCTTACATGGCGATAGCTAGACTGGGCGGTTTTATGGACAGCAAGCGAACCGGAATTGCCAGC
TGGGGCGCCCTCTGGTAAGGTTGGGAAGCCCTGCAAAGTAAACTGGATGGCTTTCTTGCCGCCAAGGATC
TGATGGCGCAGGGGATCAAGCTCTGATCAAGAGACAGGATGAGGATCGTTTCGCATGATTGAACAAGATG
GATTGCACGCAGGTTCTCCGGCCGCTTGGGTGGAGAGGCTATTCGGCTATGACTGGGCACAACAGACAAT
CGGCTGCTCTGATGCCGCCGTGTTCCGGCTGTCAGCGCAGGGGCGCCCGGTTCTTTTTGTCAAGACCGAC
CTGTCCGGTGCCCTGAATGAACTGCAAGACGAGGCAGCGCGGCTATCGTGGCTGGCCACGACGGGCGTTC
CTTGCGCAGCTGTGCTCGACGTTGTCACTGAAGCGGGAAGGGACTGGCTGCTATTGGGCGAAGTGCCGGG
GCAGGATCTCCTGTCATCTCACCTTGCTCCTGCCGAGAAAGTATCCATCATGGCTGATGCAATGCGGCGG
CTGCATACGCTTGATCCGGCTACCTGCCCATTCGACCACCAAGCGAAACATCGCATCGAGCGAGCACGTA
CTCGGATGGAAGCCGGTCTTGTCGATCAGGATGATCTGGACGAAGAGCATCAGGGGCTCGCGCCAGCCGA
ACTGTTCGCCAGGCTCAAGGCGAGCATGCCCGACGGCGAGGATCTCGTCGTGACCCATGGCGATGCCTGC
TTGCCGAATATCATGGTGGAAAATGGCCGCTTTTCTGGATTCATCGACTGTGGCCGGCTGGGTGTGGCGG
ACCGCTATCAGGACATAGCGTTGGCTACCCGTGATATTGCTGAAGAGCTTGGCGGCGAATGGGCTGACCG
CTTCCTCGTGCTTTACGGTATCGCCGCTCCCGATTCGCAGCGCATCGCCTTCTATCGCCTTCTTGACGAG
TTCTTCTGAATTATTAACGCTTACAATTTCCTGATGCGGTATTTTCTCCTTACGCATCTGTGCGGTATTT
CACACCGCATCAGGTGGCACTTTTCGGGGAAATGTGCGCGGAACCCCTATTTGTTTATTTTTCTAAATAC
ATTCAAATATGTATCCGCTCATGAGACAATAACCCTGATAAATGCTTCAATAATAGCACGTGAGGAGGGC
CACCATGGCCAAGTTGACCAGTGCCGTTCCGGTGCTCACCGCGCGCGACGTCGCCGGAGCGGTCGAGTTC
TGGACCGACCGGCTCGGGTTCTCCCGGGACTTCGTGGAGGACGACTTCGCCGGTGTGGTCCGGGACGACG
TGACCCTGTTCATCAGCGCGGTCCAGGACCAGGTGGTGCCGGACAACACCCTGGCCTGGGTGTGGGTGCG
CGGCCTGGACGAGCTGTACGCCGAGTGGTCGGAGGTCGTGTCCACGAACTTCCGGGACGCCTCCGGGCCG
GCCATGACCGAGATCGGCGAGCAGCCGTGGGGGCGGGAGTTCGCCCTGCGCGACCCGGCCGGCAACTGCG
TGCACTTCGTGGCCGAGGAGCAGGACTGACACGTGCTAAAACTTCATTTTTAATTTAAAAGGATCTAGGT
GAAGATCCTTTTTGATAATCTCATGACCAAAATCCCTTAACGTGAGTTTTCGTTCCACTGAGCGTCAGAC
CCCGTAGAAAAGATCAAAGGATCTTCTTGAGATCCTTTTTTTCTGCGCGTAATCTGCTGCTTGCAAACAA
AAAAACCACCGCTACCAGCGGTGGTTTGTTTGCCGGATCAAGAGCTACCAACTCTTTTTCCGAAGGTAAC
TGGCTTCAGCAGAGCGCAGATACCAAATACTGTTCTTCTAGTGTAGCCGTAGTTAGGCCACCACTTCAAG
AACTCTGTAGCACCGCCTACATACCTCGCTCTGCTAATCCTGTTACCAGTGGCTGCTGCCAGTGGCGATA
AGTCGTGTCTTACCGGGTTGGACTCAAGACGATAGTTACCGGATAAGGCGCAGCGGTCGGGCTGAACGGG
GGGTTCGTGCACACAGCCCAGCTTGGAGCGAACGACCTACACCGAACTGAGATACCTACAGCGTGAGCTA
TGAGAAAGCGCCACGCTTCCCGAAGGGAGAAAGGCGGACAGGTATCCGGTAAGCGGCAGGGTCGGAACAG
GAGAGCGCACGAGGGAGCTTCCAGGGGGAAACGCCTGGTATCTTTATAGTCCTGTCGGGTTTCGCCACCT
CTGACTTGAGCGTCGATTTTTGTGATGCTCGTCAGGGGGGCGGAGCCTATGGAAAAACGCCAGCAACGCG
GCCTTTTTACGGTTCCTGGCCTTTTGCTGGCCTTTTGCTCACATGTTCTTTCCTGCGTTATCCCCTGATT
CTGTGGATAACCGTATTACCGCCTTTGAGTGAGCTGATACCGCTCGCCGCAGCCGAACGACCGAGCGCAG
CGAGTCAGTGAGCGAGGAAGCGGAAG
